Addgene plasmid #109140: pDEST47-CYFIP2.GFP
Purpose: GFP-tagged CYFIP2 expression construct
Depositing lab: Josef Kittler. Publication: The autism and schizophrenia associated gene CYFIP1 is critical for the maintenance of dendritic complexity and the stabilization of mature spines. Pathania M, Davenport EC, Muir J, Sheehan DF, Lopez-Domenech G, Kittler JT. Transl Psychiatry. 2014 Mar 25;4:e374. doi: 10.1038/tp.2014.16. PubMed 24667445.
Backbone
  Vector backbone: pDEST47
  Backbone manufacturer: Invitrogen
  Total vector size (bp): 7488
  Vector type: Mammalian Expression
  Selectable markers: Neomycin (select with G418)
Growth in bacteria
  Bacterial resistance: Ampicillin, 100 μg/mL
  Growth temperature: 37°C
  Growth strain: DH5alpha
  Copy number: High Copy
Gene/Insert
  Gene/Insert name: CYFIP2 (alt names: cytoplasmic FMR1 interacting protein 2; PIR121)
  Species: H. sapiens (human)
  Entrez Gene: CYFIP2 (a.k.a. EIEE65, PIR121)
  Promoter: CMV
  Tag / fusion protein: GFP (C terminal on insert)
  Cloning method: Gateway Cloning
  Sequencing primers: 5′ CMV-F; 3′ GFP-R
Terms and licenses: Academic/Nonprofit Terms; Industry Terms: Not Available to Industry
How to cite: pDEST47-CYFIP2.GFP was a gift from Josef Kittler (Addgene plasmid # 109140 ; http://n2t.net/addgene:109140 ; RRID:Addgene_109140)
