[The description below was written by a language model from this plasmid's Addgene catalogue record and pLannotate feature annotations shown in this document.]
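Description:
pDEST47-CYFIP2.GFP is a mammalian expression plasmid built on the Invitrogen pDEST47 Gateway destination backbone, made to express cytoplasmic FMR1 interacting protein 2 (CYFIP2, also called PIR121) fused at its C terminus to GFP. It is maintained in E. coli through a high-copy ColE1/pUC-type origin and an ampicillin resistance gene (β-lactamase with its own promoter). An f1 origin is also present. For selection in mammalian cells, an SV40 early promoter drives a neomycin phosphotransferase gene followed by an SV40 polyadenylation signal, allowing G418 selection of stable transfectants.

The expression cassette uses the human CMV immediate-early enhancer and promoter, followed by a T7 promoter. The CYFIP2 open reading frame sits between attB1 and attB2 sites, the scars left by Gateway recombination of an entry clone into the destination vector. Immediately downstream of attB2 is the Cycle 3 GFP coding sequence, so the fusion reads through the recombination site, and a bovine growth hormone polyadenylation signal ends the transcript.

Two discrepancies are worth noting. The catalogue lists the insert as human, whereas the automated annotation matched the coding sequence best to mouse Cyfip2. The two orthologues are highly conserved, and the record does not resolve the difference. The stated vector size of 7,488 bp is also smaller than the 9,894 nt sequenced record, so it may describe the backbone rather than the finished construct. Short hits to an HIV-1 LTR, ble and lacI are fragments and probably annotation artefacts or backbone remnants.

The plasmid is intended for transfection to visualise or overexpress tagged CYFIP2. The associated work concerned CYFIP proteins in dendritic complexity and spine stability.
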