Features (pLannotate 1.2.2; 23 found; start..end, strand, type, name):
     28..80      -  misc_feature   bom (fragment): basis of mobility region from pBR322
    235..614     +  enhancer       CMV enhancer: human cytomegalovirus immediate early enhancer
    615..818     +  promoter       CMV promoter: human cytomegalovirus (CMV) immediate early promoter
    814..847     +  LTR            5' LTR (truncated) (fragment): truncated 5' long terminal repeat (LTR) from HIV-1
    863..881     +  promoter       T7 promoter: promoter for bacteriophage T7 RNA polymerase
    914..938     +  protein_bind   attB1: mutant version of attB; recombination site for the Gateway® BP reaction BP Clonase™
    944..4702    +  CDS            Cyfip2: CYFP2_MOUSE - Also known as Kiaa1168 From Mus musculus (Mouse).
   4707..4731    -  protein_bind   attB2: mutant version of attB; recombination site for the Gateway® BP reaction BP Clonase™
   4742..5461    +  CDS            Cycle 3 GFP: Cycle 3 GFP (Crameri et al., 1996) mammalian codon-optimized
   5489..5713    +  polyA_signal   bGH poly(A) signal: bovine growth hormone polyadenylation signal
   5717..5738    +  promoter       SV40 promoter (fragment): SV40 enhancer and early promoter
   5759..6187    +  rep_origin     f1 ori (sequence partly withheld): f1 bacteriophage origin of replication; arrow indicates direction of (+) strand synthesis
   6201..6530    +  promoter       SV40 promoter: SV40 enhancer and early promoter
   6597..7388    +  CDS            neo: KKA2_KLEPN - Also known as kan, nptII. Experimental evidence at protein level: Swiss-Prot protein existence level 1. Resistance to kanamycin, neomycin, paromomycin, ribostamycin, butirosin and gentamicin B. From Klebsiella pneumoniae.
   7414..7572    +  CDS            ble (fragment): BLE_KLEPN - Experimental evidence at protein level: Swiss-Prot protein existence level 1. Binding protein with a strong affinity to the bleomycin family of antibiotics. Binds to CL990; an antimitotic-antibiotic compound. From Klebsiella pneumoniae.
   7567..7688    +  polyA_signal   SV40 poly(A) signal: SV40 polyadenylation signal
   7761..7777    -  protein_bind   lac operator: The lac repressor binds to the lac operator to inhibit transcription in E. coli. This inhibition can be relieved by adding lactose or isopropyl-β-D-thiogalactopyranoside (IPTG). lac repressor encoded by lacI
   7785..7815    -  promoter       lac promoter: promoter for the E. coli lac operon
   7830..7851    -  protein_bind   CAP binding site: CAP binding activates transcription in the presence of cAMP. E. coli catabolite activator protein
   7864..7956    -  CDS            lacI (fragment): lac repressor; lacI; The lac repressor binds to the lac operator to inhibit transcription in E. coli. This inhibition can be relieved by adding lactose or isopropyl-β-D-thiogalactopyranoside (IPTG).
   8139..8727    -  rep_origin     ori: high-copy-number ColE1/pMB1/pBR322/pUC origin of replication
   8898..9758    -  CDS            AmpR: β-lactamase; bla; confers resistance to ampicillin, carbenicillin, and related antibiotics
   9759..9863    -  promoter       AmpR promoter: bla
>Addgene plasmid #109140 | pDEST47-CYFIP2.GFP | addgene full sequence | sequence record 228490 | Addgene NGS Result
GACGGATCGGGAGATCTCCCGATCCCCTATGGTGCACTCTCAGTACAATCTGCTCTGATGCCGCATAGTT
AAGCCAGTATCTGCTCCCTGCTTGTGTGTTGGAGGTCGCTGAGTAGTGCGCGAGCAAAATTTAAGCTACA
ACAAGGCAAGGCTTGACCGACAATTGCATGAAGAATCTGCTTAGGGTTAGGCGTTTTGCGCTGCTTCGCG
ATGTACGGGCCAGATATACGCGTTGACATTGATTATTGACTAGTTATTAATAGTAATCAATTACGGGGTC
ATTAGTTCATAGCCCATATATGGAGTTCCGCGTTACATAACTTACGGTAAATGGCCCGCCTGGCTGACCG
CCCAACGACCCCCGCCCATTGACGTCAATAATGACGTATGTTCCCATAGTAACGCCAATAGGGACTTTCC
ATTGACGTCAATGGGTGGAGTATTTACGGTAAACTGCCCACTTGGCAGTACATCAAGTGTATCATATGCC
AAGTACGCCCCCTATTGACGTCAATGACGGTAAATGGCCCGCCTGGCATTATGCCCAGTACATGACCTTA
TGGGACTTTCCTACTTGGCAGTACATCTACGTATTAGTCATCGCTATTACCATGGTGATGCGGTTTTGGC
AGTACATCAATGGGCGTGGATAGCGGTTTGACTCACGGGGATTTCCAAGTCTCCACCCCATTGACGTCAA
TGGGAGTTTGTTTTGGCACCAAAATCAACGGGACTTTCCAAAATGTCGTAACAACTCCGCCCCATTGACG
CAAATGGGCGGTAGGCGTGTACGGTGGGAGGTCTATATAAGCAGAGCTCTCTGGCTAACTAGAGAACCCA
CTGCTTACTGGCTTATCGAAATTAATACGACTCACTATAGGGAGACCCAAGCTGGCTAGTTAAGCTTGAT
CAAACAAGTTTGTACAAAAAAGCAGGCTCCACCATGACCACGCACGTCACCCTGGAAGATGCCCTGTCCA
ACGTGGACCTGCTTGAAGAGCTTCCCCTCCCCGACCAGCAGCCATGCATCGAGCCTCCACCTTCCTCCAT
CATGTACCAGGCTAACTTTGACACAAACTTTGAGGACAGGAATGCATTTGTCACGGGCATTGCAAGGTAC
ATTGAGCAGGCTACAGTCCACTCCAGCATGAATGAGATGCTGGAGGAAGGACATGAGTATGCGGTCATGC
TGTACACCTGGCGCAGCTGTTCCCGGGCCATTCCCCAGGTGAAATGCAACGAGCAGCCCAACCGAGTAGA
GATCTATGAGAAGACAGTAGAGGTGCTGGAGCCGGAGGTCACCAAGCTCATGAAGTTCATGTATTTTCAG
CGCAAGGCCATCGAGCGGTTCTGCAGCGAGGTGAAGCGGCTGTGCCATGCCGAGCGCAGGAAGGACTTTG
TCTCTGAGGCCTACCTCCTGACCCTTGGCAAGTTCATCAACATGTTTGCTGTCCTGGATGAGCTAAAGAA
CATGAAGTGCAGCGTCAAGAATGACCACTCTGCCTACAAGAGGGCAGCACAGTTCCTGCGGAAGATGGCA
GATCCCCAGTCTATCCAGGAGTCGCAGAACCTTTCCATGTTCCTGGCCAACCACAACAGGATCACCCAGT
GTCTCCACCAGCAACTTGAAGTGATCCCAGGCTATGAGGAGCTGCTGGCTGACATTGTCAACATCTGTGT
GGATTACTACGAGAACAAGATGTACCTGACTCCCAGTGAGAAACATATGCTCCTCAAGGTGATGGGCTTT
GGCCTCTACCTAATGGATGGAAATGTCAGTAACATTTACAAACTGGATGCCAAGAAGAGAATTAATCTTA
GCAAAATTGATAAATTCTTTAAGCAGCTGCAGGTGGTGCCCCTTTTCGGCGACATGCAGATAGAGCTGGC
CAGATACATTAAGACCAGTGCTCACTATGAAGAGAACAAGTCCAAGTGGACGTGCACCCAGAGCAGCATC
AGCCCCCAGTACAATATCTGCGAGCAGATGGTTCAGATCCGGGATGACCACATCCGCTTCATCTCCGAGC
TCGCTCGCTACAGCAACAGTGAGGTGGTGACGGGCTCAGGGCTGGACAGCCAGAAGTCAGACGAGGAGTA
TCGCGAGCTCTTCGACCTAGCCCTGCGGGGTCTGCAGCTTCTATCCAAGTGGAGCGCCCACGTCATGGAG
GTGTACTCTTGGAAGCTGGTTCATCCCACAGACAAGTTCTGCAACAAGGACTGTCCTGGCACCGCGGAGG
AATATGAGAGAGCCACACGCTACAATTACACCAGTGAGGAAAAATTTGCCTTCGTTGAGGTGATCGCCAT
GATCAAAGGCCTGCAGGTGCTCATGGGCAGGATGGAGAGCGTCTTCAACCAGGCCATCAGGAACACCATC
TACGCGGCATTGCAGGACTTCGCCCAGGTGACGCTGCGTGAGCCCCTGCGGCAGGCGGTACGGAAGAAGA
AGAATGTCCTCATCAGCGTCCTACAGGCAATTCGAAAGACCATCTGTGACTGGGAGGGAGGGCGAGAGCC
CCCTAATGACCCATGCTTGAGAGGGGAGAAGGACCCCAAAGGTGGATTTGATATCAAGGTGCCCCGGCGT
GCTGTGGGGCCATCCAGCACACAGCTGTACATGGTGCGGACCATGCTTGAATCACTCATTGCAGACAAAA
GCGGCTCCAAGAAGACCCTGAGGAGCAGCCTGGATGGACCCATTGTCCTCGCCATAGAGGACTTTCACAA
ACAGTCCTTCTTCTTCACACATCTGCTCAACATCAGTGAAGCCCTGCAGCAGTGTTGTGACCTCTCCCAG
CTCTGGTTCCGAGAATTCTTCCTGGAGTTAACCATGGGCCGACGAATCCAGTTCCCCATCGAGATGTCCA
TGCCCTGGATTCTAACGGACCATATCCTGGAAACCAAAGAACCTTCCATGATGGAGTATGTCCTCTACCC
TCTGGATCTGTACAACGACAGCGCCTACTATGCTCTGACCAAGTTTAAAAAGCAGTTCCTGTACGATGAG
ATAGAAGCTGAGGTGAACCTGTGTTTTGATCAGTTTGTCTACAAGCTGGCAGACCAGATCTTTGCTTACT
ACAAAGCCATGGCTGGCAGTGTCCTGTTGGATAAACGTTTTCGAGCTGAGTGTAAGAATTATGGCGTCAT
CATTCCGTATCCACCGTCCAATCGCTATGAAACACTGCTGAAGCAGAGACACGTCCAGCTGTTGGGTAGA
TCAATTGACTTGAACAGACTCATTACCCAGCGCACCTCTGCCGCCATGTATAAATCCTTGGACCAAGCTA
TCAGCCGCTTTGAGAGTGAGGACCTGACCTCCATTGTGGAGCTGGAGTGGCTGCTGGAGATTAACCGGCT
CACGCATCGGCTGCTCTGTAAGCATATGACGCTGGACAGCTTCGATGCCATGTTCCGAGAGGCCAATCAC
AATGTGTCCGCCCCCTATGGCCGTATCACCCTGCATGTCTTCTGGGAACTGAACTTTGACTTTCTCCCCA
ACTACTGCTACAATGGGTCCACTAACCGTTTTGTGCGGACTGCCATTCCTTTCACCCAAGAACCACAACG
AGACAAACCTGCCAACGTCCAGCCTTATTACCTCTATGGATCCAAGCCTCTCAACATTGCCTACAGCCAC
ATCTACAGCTCCTACAGGAATTTCGTGGGGCCACCTCATTTCAAGACTATCTGCAGACTCCTGGGTTATC
AGGGCATCGCTGTGGTCATGGAGGAACTGCTAAAGATTGTGAAGAGCTTGCTCCAAGGAACCATTCTCCA
GTATGTGAAAACACTGATAGAGGTGATGCCCAAGATATGCCGCTTGCCCCGACATGAGTATGGCTCCCCA
GGGATCCTGGAGTTCTTCCACCACCAGCTGAAGGACATCATTGAGTACGCAGAGCTCAAAACAGACGTGT
TCCAGAGCCTGAGGGAAGTGGGCAATGCCATCCTCTTCTGCCTCCTCATAGAGCAAGCTCTGTCTCAGGA
GGAGGTCTGCGATTTGCTCCATGCCGCACCCTTCCAAAACATCTTGCCTAGAGTCTACATCAAAGAGGGG
GAGCGCCTGGAGGTCCGGATGAAACGTCTGGAAGCCAAGTATGCCCCGCTCCACCTGGTCCCTCTGATCG
AGCGGCTGGGGACCCCTCAGCAAATCGCCATTGCTCGCGAGGGTGACCTCCTGACCAAGGAGCGGCTGTG
CTGTGGCCTGTCCATGTTCGAGGTCATCCTGACCCGCATTCGGAGCTACCTGCAGGACCCCATCTGGCGG
GGCCCACCGCCCACCAATGGCGTCATGCACGTCGATGAGTGTGTGGAGTTCCACCGGCTGTGGAGCGCCA
TGCAGTTCGTGTACTGCATCCCTGTGGGAACCAACGAGTTCACAGCTGAGCAGTGTTTCGGCGATGGCTT
GAACTGGGCTGGTTGCTCCATCATTGTCCTGCTGGGCCAGCAGCGTCGCTTTGACCTGTTCGACTTCTGT
TACCACCTGCTAAAAGTGCAGAGGCAGGACGGGAAGGATGAAATCATTAAGAATGTGCCCCTGAAGAAGA
TGGCCGACCGGATCAGGAAGTATCAGATCTTGAACAATGAGGTTTTTGCCATCCTGAACAAATACATGAA
GTCCGTGGAGACAGACAGTTCCACTGTGGAGCATGTGCGCTGCTTCCAGCCACCCATCCACCAGTCCTTG
GCCACCACTTGCTTGGACCCAGCTTTCTTGTACAAAGTGGTTCGATCTAGAATGGCTAGCAAAGGAGAAG
AACTTTTCACTGGAGTTGTCCCAATTCTTGTTGAATTAGATGGTGATGTTAATGGGCACAAATTTTCTGT
CAGTGGAGAGGGTGAAGGTGATGCTACATACGGAAAGCTTACCCTTAAATTTATTTGCACTACTGGAAAA
CTACCTGTTCCATGGCCAACACTTGTCACTACTTTCTCTTATGGTGTTCAATGCTTTTCCCGTTATCCGG
ATCATATGAAACGGCATGACTTTTTCAAGAGTGCCATGCCCGAAGGTTATGTACAGGAACGCACTATATC
TTTCAAAGATGACGGGAACTACAAGACGCGTGCTGAAGTCAAGTTTGAAGGTGATACCCTTGTTAATCGT
ATCGAGTTAAAAGGTATTGATTTTAAAGAAGATGGAAACATTCTCGGACACAAACTCGAGTACAACTATA
ACTCACACAATGTATACATCACGGCAGACAAACAAAAGAATGGAATCAAAGCTAACTTCAAAATTCGCCA
CAACATTGAAGATGGATCCGTTCAACTAGCAGACCATTATCAACAAAATACTCCAATTGGCGATGGCCCT
GTCCTTTTACCAGACAACCATTACCTGTCGACACAATCTGCCCTTTCGAAAGATCCCAACGAAAAGCGTG
ACCACATGGTCCTTCTTGAGTTTGTAACTGCTGCTGGGATTACACATGGCATGGATGAGCTCTACAAATA
ATGAATTAAACCCGCTGATCAGCCTCGACTGTGCCTTCTAGTTGCCAGCCATCTGTTGTTTGCCCCTCCC
CCGTGCCTTCCTTGACCCTGGAAGGTGCCACTCCCACTGTCCTTTCCTAATAAAATGAGGAAATTGCATC
GCATTGTCTGAGTAGGTGTCATTCTATTCTGGGGGGTGGGGTGGGGCAGGACAGCAAGGGGGAGGATTGG
GAAGACAATAGCAGGCATGCTGGGGATGCGGTGGGCTCTATGGCTTCTGAGGCGGAAAGAACCAGCTGGG
GCTCTAGGGGGTATCCCC
[124 nt withheld, positions 5759-5882]
C
[91 nt withheld, positions 5884-5974]
A
[49 nt withheld, positions 5976-6024]
CCTTTGACGTTGGAGTCCACGTTCTTT
[37 nt withheld, positions 6052-6088]
ACCCTATCTCGGTCTATTCTTTTGATTTATAAGGGATTTTGCCGATTTCGGCCTATTGGTTAAAAAATGA
GCTGATTTAACAAAAATTTAACGCGAATTAATTCTGTGGAATGTGTGTCAGTTAGGGTGTGGAAAGTCCC
CAGGCTCCCCAGCAGGCAGAAGTATGCAAAGCATGCATCTCAATTAGTCAGCAACCAGGTGTGGAAAGTC
CCCAGGCTCCCCAGCAGGCAGAAGTATGCAAAGCATGCATCTCAATTAGTCAGCAACCATAGTCCCGCCC
CTAACTCCGCCCATCCCGCCCCTAACTCCGCCCAGTTCCGCCCATTCTCCGCCCCATGGCTGACTAATTT
TTTTTATTTATGCAGAGGCCGAGGCCGCCTCTGCCTCTGAGCTATTCCAGAAGTAGTGAGGAGGCTTTTT
TGGAGGCCTAGGCTTTTGCAAAAAGCTCCCGGGAGCTTGTATATCCATTTTCGGATCTGATCAAGAGACA
GGATGAGGATCGTTTCGCATGATTGAACAAGATGGATTGCACGCAGGTTCTCCGGCCGCTTGGGTGGAGA
GGCTATTCGGCTATGACTGGGCACAACAGACAATCGGCTGCTCTGATGCCGCCGTGTTCCGGCTGTCAGC
GCAGGGGCGCCCGGTTCTTTTTGTCAAGACCGACCTGTCCGGTGCCCTGAATGAACTGCAGGACGAGGCA
GCGCGGCTATCGTGGCTGGCCACGACGGGCGTTCCTTGCGCAGCTGTGCTCGACGTTGTCACTGAAGCGG
GAAGGGACTGGCTGCTATTGGGCGAAGTGCCGGGGCAGGATCTCCTGTCATCTCACCTTGCTCCTGCCGA
GAAAGTATCCATCATGGCTGATGCAATGCGGCGGCTGCATACGCTTGATCCGGCTACCTGCCCATTCGAC
CACCAAGCGAAACATCGCATCGAGCGAGCACGTACTCGGATGGAAGCCGGTCTTGTCGATCAGGATGATC
TGGACGAAGAGCATCAGGGGCTCGCGCCAGCCGAACTGTTCGCCAGGCTCAAGGCGCGCATGCCCGACGG
CGAGGATCTCGTCGTGACCCATGGCGATGCCTGCTTGCCGAATATCATGGTGGAAAATGGCCGCTTTTCT
GGATTCATCGACTGTGGCCGGCTGGGTGTGGCGGACCGCTATCAGGACATAGCGTTGGCTACCCGTGATA
TTGCTGAAGAGCTTGGCGGCGAATGGGCTGACCGCTTCCTCGTGCTTTACGGTATCGCCGCTCCCGATTC
GCAGCGCATCGCCTTCTATCGCCTTCTTGACGAGTTCTTCTGAGCGGGACTCTGGGGTTCGCGAAATGAC
CGACCAAGCGACGCCCAACCTGCCATCACGAGATTTCGATTCCACCGCCGCCTTCTATGAAAGGTTGGGC
TTCGGAATCGTTTTCCGGGACGCCGGCTGGATGATCCTCCAGCGCGGGGATCTCATGCTGGAGTTCTTCG
CCCACCCCAACTTGTTTATTGCAGCTTATAATGGTTACAAATAAAGCAATAGCATCACAAATTTCACAAA
TAAAGCATTTTTTTCACTGCATTCTAGTTGTGGTTTGTCCAAACTCATCAATGTATCTTATCATGTCTGT
ATACCGTCGACCTCTAGCTAGAGCTTGGCGTAATCATGGTCATAGCTGTTTCCTGTGTGAAATTGTTATC
CGCTCACAATTCCACACAACATACGAGCCGGAAGCATAAAGTGTAAAGCCTGGGGTGCCTAATGAGTGAG
CTAACTCACATTAATTGCGTTGCGCTCACTGCCCGCTTTCCAGTCGGGAAACCTGTCGTGCCAGCTGCAT
TAATGAATCGGCCAACGCGCGGGGAGAGGCGGTTTGCGTATTGGGCGCTCTTCCGCTTCCTCGCTCACTG
ACTCGCTGCGCTCGGTCGTTCGGCTGCGGCGAGCGGTATCAGCTCACTCAAAGGCGGTAATACGGTTATC
CACAGAATCAGGGGATAACGCAGGAAAGAACATGTGAGCAAAAGGCCAGCAAAAGGCCAGGAACCGTAAA
AAGGCCGCGTTGCTGGCGTTTTTCCATAGGCTCCGCCCCCCTGACGAGCATCACAAAAATCGACGCTCAA
GTCAGAGGTGGCGAAACCCGACAGGACTATAAAGATACCAGGCGTTTCCCCCTGGAAGCTCCCTCGTGCG
CTCTCCTGTTCCGACCCTGCCGCTTACCGGATACCTGTCCGCCTTTCTCCCTTCGGGAAGCGTGGCGCTT
TCTCATAGCTCACGCTGTAGGTATCTCAGTTCGGTGTAGGTCGTTCGCTCCAAGCTGGGCTGTGTGCACG
AACCCCCCGTTCAGCCCGACCGCTGCGCCTTATCCGGTAACTATCGTCTTGAGTCCAACCCGGTAAGACA
CGACTTATCGCCACTGGCAGCAGCCACTGGTAACAGGATTAGCAGAGCGAGGTATGTAGGCGGTGCTACA
GAGTTCTTGAAGTGGTGGCCTAACTACGGCTACACTAGAAGAACAGTATTTGGTATCTGCGCTCTGCTGA
AGCCAGTTACCTTCGGAAAAAGAGTTGGTAGCTCTTGATCCGGCAAACAAACCACCGCTGGTAGCGGTGG
TTTTTTTGTTTGCAAGCAGCAGATTACGCGCAGAAAAAAAGGATCTCAAGAAGATCCTTTGATCTTTTCT
ACGGGGTCTGACGCTCAGTGGAACGAAAACTCACGTTAAGGGATTTTGGTCATGAGATTATCAAAAAGGA
TCTTCACCTAGATCCTTTTAAATTAAAAATGAAGTTTTAAATCAATCTAAAGTATATATGAGTAAACTTG
GTCTGACAGTTACCAATGCTTAATCAGTGAGGCACCTATCTCAGCGATCTGTCTATTTCGTTCATCCATA
GTTGCCTGACTCCCCGTCGTGTAGATAACTACGATACGGGAGGGCTTACCATCTGGCCCCAGTGCTGCAA
TGATACCGCGAGACCCACGCTCACCGGCTCCAGATTTATCAGCAATAAACCAGCCAGCCGGAAGGGCCGA
GCGCAGAAGTGGTCCTGCAACTTTATCCGCCTCCATCCAGTCTATTAATTGTTGCCGGGAAGCTAGAGTA
AGTAGTTCGCCAGTTAATAGTTTGCGCAACGTTGTTGCCATTGCTACAGGCATCGTGGTGTCACGCTCGT
CGTTTGGTATGGCTTCATTCAGCTCCGGTTCCCAACGATCAAGGCGAGTTACATGATCCCCCATGTTGTG
CAAAAAAGCGGTTAGCTCCTTCGGTCCTCCGATCGTTGTCAGAAGTAAGTTGGCCGCAGTGTTATCACTC
ATGGTTATGGCAGCACTGCATAATTCTCTTACTGTCATGCCATCCGTAAGATGCTTTTCTGTGACTGGTG
AGTACTCAACCAAGTCATTCTGAGAATAGTGTATGCGGCGACCGAGTTGCTCTTGCCCGGCGTCAATACG
GGATAATACCGCGCCACATAGCAGAACTTTAAAAGTGCTCATCATTGGAAAACGTTCTTCGGGGCGAAAA
CTCTCAAGGATCTTACCGCTGTTGAGATCCAGTTCGATGTAACCCACTCGTGCACCCAACTGATCTTCAG
CATCTTTTACTTTCACCAGCGTTTCTGGGTGAGCAAAAACAGGAAGGCAAAATGCCGCAAAAAAGGGAAT
AAGGGCGACACGGAAATGTTGAATACTCATACTCTTCCTTTTTCAATATTATTGAAGCATTTATCAGGGT
TATTGTCTCATGAGCGGATACATATTTGAATGTATTTAGAAAAATAAACAAATAGGGGTTCCGCGCACAT
TTCCCCGAAAAGTGCCACCTGACGTC
